Addgene plasmid #29048: pEMS1126
Purpose: Expression of the eGFP reporter gene was not detected in the brain and eye.
Depositing lab: Elizabeth Simpson. Depositing organization: University of British Columbia. Publication: A regulatory toolbox of MiniPromoters to drive selective expression in the brain. Portales-Casamar E, Swanson DJ, Liu L, de Leeuw CN, Banks KG, Ho Sui SJ, Fulton DL, Ali J, Amirabbasi M, Arenillas DJ, Babyak N, Black SF, Bonaguro RJ, Brauer E, Candido TR, Castellarin M, Chen J, Chen Y, Cheng JC, Chopra V, Docking TR, Dreolini L, D'Souza CA, Flynn EK, Glenn R, Hatakka K, Hearty TG, Imanian B, Jiang S, Khorasan-zadeh S, Komljenovic I, Laprise S, Liao NY, Lim JS, Lithwick S, Liu F, Liu J, Lu M, McConechy M, McLeod AJ, Milisavljevic M, Mis J, O'Connor K, Palma B, Palmquist DL, Schmouth JF, Swanson MI, Tam B, Ticoll A, Turner JL, Varhol R, Vermeulen J, Watkins RF, Wilson G, Wong BK, Wong SH, Wong TY, Yang GS, Ypsilanti AR, Jones SJ, Holt RA, Goldowitz D, Wasserman WW, Simpson EM. Proc Natl Acad Sci U S A. 2010 Sep 21. 107(38):16589-94. 10.1073/pnas.1009158107 PubMed 20807748.
Backbone
  Vector backbone: pEMS1307
  Backbone size w/o insert (bp): 16482
  Vector type: Pleiades Promoter Project [sic, Pleaides Plieades]
Growth in bacteria
  Bacterial resistance: Ampicillin, 100 μg/mL
  Growth temperature: 37°C
  Growth strain: DH5alpha
  Growth instructions: DH10B
  Copy number: High Copy
Gene/Insert
  Gene/Insert name: Ple57 (alt names: DDC; dopa decarboxylase)
  Species: H. sapiens (human)
  Insert size (bp): 3125
  Entrez Gene: DDC (a.k.a. AADC)
  Tag / fusion protein: EGFP-NLS (C terminal on backbone)
  Cloning method: Restriction Enzyme; 5′ cloning site FseI (unknown if destroyed); 3′ cloning site AscI (unknown if destroyed)
  Sequencing primers: 5′ Unknown
Terms and licenses: Academic/Nonprofit Terms; Industry Terms: Not Available to Industry
How to cite: pEMS1126 was a gift from Elizabeth Simpson (Addgene plasmid # 29048 ; http://n2t.net/addgene:29048 ; RRID:Addgene_29048)
