[The description below was written by a language model from this plasmid's Addgene catalogue record.]
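Description:
pEMS1126 is a Pleiades Promoter Project plasmid built on the pEMS1307 backbone, a large vector of about 16.5 kb without insert. It is maintained in E. coli as a high-copy plasmid under ampicillin selection. The record gives no feature table, so the origin of replication, any mammalian selection marker and any genomic targeting or homology sequences in this unusually large backbone are not stated.

The insert is Ple57, a roughly 3.1 kb human MiniPromoter derived from regulatory sequence of the DDC gene (dopa decarboxylase, also known as AADC). It was cloned by restriction digestion between FseI and AscI sites. Ple57 is a candidate regulatory element rather than a coding sequence. It sits upstream of a backbone-encoded EGFP-NLS reporter, so any transcriptional activity of the MiniPromoter should appear as nuclear-localised green fluorescence, which makes it easier to identify individual expressing cells in tissue.

The construct belongs to a collection of compact human promoters designed to drive selective, region- or cell-type-specific expression in the brain. For this design the outcome was negative: the recorded result is that eGFP reporter expression was not detected in the brain or the eye. pEMS1126 is therefore mainly useful as a documented reference for a DDC-based MiniPromoter design that did not yield detectable expression, for example when comparing or redesigning regulatory elements for this gene. It is not a validated expression tool. Distribution is limited to academic and nonprofit users.
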