>Addgene plasmid #29048 | pEMS1126 | addgene partial sequence | sequence record 39617 | EGFP-N 5'-CGTCGCCGTCCAGCTCGACCAG-3'
ACCATGGTGGCGGAAGTTCCTATACCTTTTGAAGAATAGGAACTTCGGAATAGGAACTTCGGCGCGCCGG
TGTCTGGGCTCTGTCAGAGGTGAAAAGCAGCCGGGAGTGACTTGCTCTCTGTCCTCTCTCTCTCCTCTCC
ACAGTGACAGTTAAGAGGCACAGAAGATGTGATTGCCATTTATGTAGACAGAGTGTCTGCCTCCCCGAAG
CCAATCAGAGCTGCCGGCTCTGCATTATTTACTGAGCAGCATCCCTCCACCCTCCCACCACCTCCTGCCC
CCACTCTGCCCCCAGGGGGAGAGAGCCATCCTAGCAGGATGGAGAGGAGCATCAGGGCCTGCTGGGACTG
GCGAGAGGCCAAGGAAAAAATGGGCCCTGTGTTCCCAGGCACTGTGTAGGATGCAGATTTGGGGCCAGGG
CTCCTGGGACTCTCCCAGCAACTTTGAGAACGACCAGGCTCCACTCCAAGGGTGAGGAAGGGACGGCGTG
GCATTTGGGGAGTGCTCACTCTGGGTCTGCTCCTTCTGTGAGGGACTATTAGGACCCTGTGATACCCGGG
AGGCTCAGGGTCCCAAGCCCACTTCCCCAGAT
