>Addgene plasmid #29048 | pEMS1126 | addgene partial sequence | sequence record 39768 | pEMS1307-fwd 5'-ccgcacgtctaagaaaccat-3'
AAAATAGGCGTATCACGAGGCCCTTTCGTCTTCAAGAATTANTTCCNATCATATTCAATANCCCTTAATG
AATTCNAGCTCCTANGCCGGCCAGCANAATCNTGTCTTGCGTGCATGAACAGGCAGTACCATGGACAGAT
CCACANTGCATGGTTGCCATCCCCACTCCGGGCTTGTGANGAATCCNCTANCTCANATGCACNGTGNCNT
GGATGGGCTTGCCCATGGTGCTAGGGGCCTGGGCTGCATTCTCTTCNNTGGCTGTGGCANAGAANTCCTA
ANANTGAAATTGCANTGCCCANACTGC
